>Addgene plasmid #14790 | pcDNA3.1 Hmga2 m2 | addgene partial sequence | sequence record 21288 | 14790 with BGH-rev
TAGACTCGAGCGGCCGCCACTGTGCTGGATATCTGCAGAATTCGCCCTTGGCTGTTATGTTTATTGTGCA
GACAGTGATAATCCACTAGAGAAGGTATTGCCACAAGCAAGCCGTCCAAGTACAATCACAGACAGCGACT
CTACACAAGGAACAGAGAACGAAGTCAGAGGGCACACAAAGGAACGGGGAGAAAGTTGGATGCAGTTAAT
CGTCTTGATAAGTTTCTCCTGCAAACATACTTAGCTTGCAGAAATGGTAGAGAAGTTAGATGTCCAGTCT
TACTTAGCTGTGACCAACAACAGTAAAAAACAGTCTTATAAAATTTATCTCCCACAAAAATAAACTATAT
ATATAAAAATTTTATGATGTTCTCACTGTTCCATTGGACACAAGCCTTTTTTTTTCTCTTTTTTTTCTTT
TTTTTCAGTATGAAAAATGCGTTATACTGGGACTTAAGCGTTAGTAGTGTGTTTTGATTGTACAACATAC
AGGAAATAAGGAATAACTTCATCAGAGATGGAAATTGCTCGGTGTGCCGAGTCTGGCCAACACGAGAAGC
TGCTTCAGTTTTTATGAGCTGGCCAAAATGAGGTTTCTGTAAGGCCCATCCGAAGACCCGGAATGAGAAT
CTGATATTTATAAGCCACTGTTTATTTGATTATTTAATGCATTGTTAACAGTCATGTTGAATTTTAATCT
CTCCATAGCTCCTTTGGCGACTCACAACAGTGAGCCATCTGCCAGTCTCAGAGCGGCACGTGGCCTTTGA
AGTAACCTCCCTGAAAACAGCTGGAAGAGACATGGTTGTTTGTTTGTTTCATTTGGCTTCAGTATTAACT
TATACTGACACAAGCCACTATGAGAAACTA
