>Addgene plasmid #14790 | pcDNA3.1 Hmga2 m2 | addgene partial sequence | sequence record 21289 | 14790 with T7
TTAAGCTTGGTACCGAGCTCGGATCCACTAGTCCAGTGTGGTGGAATTCCCGGGATCGCAACTCCCGAGC
CTTTGCGGAGAGAGCAACCCTCTCCGCCTCCAACTCTTCCCTCTCCTTCGCTTCCCGCCTCCTCTCCCTA
CCTCCACCTCTACCTCCGCCACCCACTGCCCGCAGCGCCTCCTCCTTTCCTCCTCCTCCTCTCCTCCTCC
TCTCTTCCTCCTCCCCTCTCTCTTTTTGGCAGCCGCTGGACGTCCGGTGTTGATGGTGGCAGCGGCGGCA
GCCTAAGCAGCAGCAGTAGTCCCCGGCGCACTCGCCAGCTCGCCTGCTCTCGCCGCTCTTGCCCTCTCCA
GCTCTCTACATCCCGTCTCCCGAAAGGTGCTGGGCGGATTCGGGGCGGCGGAGGCCGAGCGGCTGCAGCG
GCGGTACCGGTAGAGGCAGTGGTAGCGGCGGCGGGAGGCAGGATGAGCGCACGCGGTGAGGGCGCCGGGC
AGCCGTCCACATCAGCCCAGGGACAACCTGCCGCCCCGGTGCCACAGAAGCGAGGACGCGGCCGACCCAG
GAAGCAGCAGCAAGAGCCAACCTGTGAGCCCTCTCCTAAGAGACCCAGAGGAAGACCCAAAGGCAGCAAA
CAAGAGCCCCTCTAAAGCAGCCCAGAAGA
