[The description below was written by a language model from this plasmid's Addgene catalogue record.]
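Description:
pcDNA3.1 Hmga2 m2 is a mammalian expression plasmid built on the Invitrogen pcDNA3.1 backbone (about 5.5 kb). It carries a roughly 3.7 kb mouse Hmga2 cDNA insert that includes the gene's 3′ UTR. The plasmid is maintained at high copy in E. coli under ampicillin selection, and its neomycin resistance marker allows G418 selection of transfected mammalian cells. No feature table is supplied and the record does not name the promoter. pcDNA3.1 vectors generally drive inserts from the CMV immediate-early promoter, and the listed T7 sequencing primer fits the T7 site found upstream of the cloning region in that backbone. The insert was moved as an EcoRI fragment from a pCMV•SPORT6.1 cDNA clone, and both EcoRI sites were retained. Because the same enzyme flanks both ends, insert orientation would depend on the clone selected, and the record does not comment on this.

The defining feature is the "m2" mutation in the 3′ UTR. The UTR was subcloned for site-directed mutagenesis, and let-7 complementary sites were disrupted by substituting the nucleotides that pair with positions 3 and 5 of the microRNA, which weakens seed pairing. The altered UTR was then returned to the full cDNA. The record does not say which or how many sites are changed in the m2 version and defers to the publication and the depositor's map. The Hmga2 coding sequence is not described as altered. The construct belongs to a set that includes a wild-type counterpart, used to test how loss of let-7-mediated repression of Hmga2 affects its expression and contributes to oncogenic transformation.
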