Addgene plasmid #14790: pcDNA3.1 Hmga2 m2
Depositing lab: David Bartel. Depositing organization: Whitehead Institute for Biomedical Research. Publication: Disrupting the pairing between let-7 and Hmga2 enhances oncogenic transformation. Mayr C, Hemann MT, Bartel DP. Science. 2007 Mar 16. 315(5818):1576-9. 10.1126/science.1137999 PubMed 17322030.
Backbone
  Vector backbone: pcDNA3.1
  Backbone manufacturer: Invitrogen
  Backbone size w/o insert (bp): 5500
  Vector type: Mammalian Expression
  Selectable markers: Neomycin (select with G418)
Growth in bacteria
  Bacterial resistance: Ampicillin, 100 μg/mL
  Growth temperature: 37°C
  Growth strain: DH5alpha
  Copy number: High Copy
Gene/Insert
  Gene/Insert name: Hmga2 m2 (alt name: HMGA2)
  Species: M. musculus (mouse)
  Insert size (bp): 3700
  Mutation: Hmga2 m2 mutant (see article and author's map for details)
  GenBank ID: BC052158
  Entrez Gene: Hmga2 (a.k.a. 9430083A20Rik, HMGI-C, Hmgic, pg, pygmy)
  Cloning method: Restriction Enzyme; 5′ cloning site EcoRI (not destroyed); 3′ cloning site EcoRI (not destroyed)
  Sequencing primers: 5′ T7
Terms and licenses: Academic/Nonprofit Terms; Industry Terms: Not Available to Industry
Depositor comments: The 3' UTR of the mouse Hmga2 cDNA (BC052158) was subcloned into pCR2.1-TOPO (Invitrogen) for site-directed mutagenesis. To disrupt each let-7 complementary site, the nucleotides that paired to nucleotides 3 and 5 of the miRNA were substituted (see Author's map), using the Quikchange site-directed mutagenesis kit (Stratagene). The UTR fragment was then cloned back into the vector containing the Hmga2 cDNA (pCMV•SPORT6.1). To construct the mammalian expression vectors, Hmga2 inserts were excised from the pCMV•SPORT6.1 constructs using EcoRI restriction sites and cloned into pcDNA3.1 (Invitrogen). Full sequence of wild-type plasmid available at Addgene plasmid #14789.
How to cite: pcDNA3.1 Hmga2 m2 was a gift from David Bartel (Addgene plasmid # 14790 ; http://n2t.net/addgene:14790 ; RRID:Addgene_14790)
